Addgene plasmid #52976: pUASt-SIK3 S563A
Purpose: insect expression of SIK3 S563A PKA phosphorylation defective mutant
Depositing lab: Marc Montminy & Biao Wang. Depositing organization: Salk Institute for Biological Studies. Publication: A hormone-dependent module regulating energy balance. Wang B, Moya N, Niessen S, Hoover H, Mihaylova MM, Shaw RJ, Yates JR 3rd, Fischer WH, Thomas JB, Montminy M. Cell. 2011 May 13;145(4):596-606. doi: 10.1016/j.cell.2011.04.013. PubMed 21565616.
Backbone
  Vector backbone: pUAST
  Backbone size w/o insert (bp): 8904
  Vector type: Insect Expression
Growth in bacteria
  Bacterial resistance: Ampicillin, 100 μg/mL
  Growth temperature: 37°C
  Growth strain: DH5alpha
  Copy number: Unknown
Gene/Insert
  Gene/Insert name: SIK3 (alt name: Salt-inducible kinase 3)
  Species: D. melanogaster (fly)
  Mutation: S563A PKA phosphorylation defective
  Entrez Gene: Sik3 (a.k.a. Dmel_CG42856, CG15072, CG18604, CG42856, Dmel\CG42856, Dmel_CG15072, Dmel_CG18604, EMK/KIAA0999, SIK, SIK3)
  Promoter: Hsp70
  Tag / fusion protein: HA (N terminal on insert)
  Cloning method: Restriction Enzyme; 5′ cloning site NotI (not destroyed); 3′ cloning site NotI (not destroyed)
  Sequencing primers: 5′ pCasper-hs; 3′ SV40pA-R
Terms and licenses: Academic/Nonprofit Terms; Industry Terms: Not Available to Industry
How to cite: pUASt-SIK3 S563A was a gift from Marc Montminy & Biao Wang (Addgene plasmid # 52976 ; http://n2t.net/addgene:52976 ; RRID:Addgene_52976)
