[The description below was written by a language model from this plasmid's Addgene catalogue record.]
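Description:
pUASt-SIK3 S563A is an insect expression plasmid built on the pUAST backbone (about 8.9 kb without the insert), the classic Drosophila vector for GAL4-dependent transgene expression. It is propagated in E. coli under ampicillin selection; the copy number is not recorded. No feature table accompanies the record, so backbone elements can only be described from general knowledge of pUAST. That vector normally places GAL4-binding UAS repeats upstream of a minimal Hsp70 promoter, follows the cloning site with an SV40 polyadenylation signal, and carries P-element ends and a mini-white eye-colour marker for germline transformation. The record is consistent with this design, listing Hsp70 as the promoter and sequencing primers that match the hs promoter region and the SV40 polyA.

The insert is Drosophila melanogaster Sik3 (Salt-inducible kinase 3, CG42856), cloned into a NotI site that is retained at both ends. Because a single enzyme was used, insert orientation was not set by the cloning strategy itself. The protein carries an N-terminal HA epitope tag for detection or immunoprecipitation. It also bears an S563A substitution, replacing a serine with a non-phosphorylatable alanine, which the record describes as making the kinase defective for PKA phosphorylation. Such a mutant would be expected to escape PKA-mediated regulation.

The stated purpose is insect expression of this phosphorylation-defective mutant. In a UAS/GAL4 system, expression depends on a co-supplied GAL4 driver, allowing tissue-specific expression in transgenic flies or expression in cultured insect cells. The associated work concerns a hormone-dependent signalling module that regulates energy balance.
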