>Addgene plasmid #52976 | pUASt-SIK3 S563A | addgene partial sequence | sequence record 83506 | flySIK3-F1 5'-cctggcgcgatcaaatga-3'
GGAGGTGTCAATGGTGCGAATACCAGACGCCATACAGTGGGACCCGGCGATGTGGCCCACGAGCAGGCGC
TGGCTAATCCCAATGTGCCGCCCATCGACTTCAAGTGTCCACCGCAGTGCAGCGATCCCACTCAGCCAGT
TCCCTACTATCCAGTTAATCTGCCCATGCTGCAGAACCAACCCCTGCACAACCTCACCATCAAGGATCAG
CATTTGCTCAAGCCGCCCGTTGTTATGGGAGCCAGCTCATTTGGGCGTCGTGCCGCAGACGGCGGGGCAA
ATCTTCACATCTACTATCCCGCCACGGGCACCGTTGTGGGTCCAGCTCAGGGTCAGCAAATGGACACGGC
CGGGTACTATATCAATCCGAATTGCGGCACAGATCCTTTGGCAGTGCAGGAGCTGTCGCCGCTCAACGAA
CAGTCGGTGGCGCAGATGCAATGCTGCCAGGAGAATGCCACCGGCGAATGCAACGAGGAGCTGCAAAGCT
ATATGCAAAAGCGTGGAGGCACCCAGCGCCATACGGTGGGCTGCACGGAGGATCTATCCGTAGCACATGG
ATCAGGAGCAGGATCACAGTCCCAGGCGCCAACTACCTCCTCCAATATGCGGCAGCGGCGAACAGGATTG
CTCACGGTCACCGAGAGACCGCCAGGTGCGTTAGAGAGGCTAACTAAAATATTATAAGCGGCCGCGGCTC
GAGGGTACCTCTAGAGGATCTTTGTGAAGGAACCTTACTTCTGTGGTGTGACATAATTGGACAAACTACC
TACAGAGATTTAAAGCTCTAAGGTAAATATAAAATTTTTAAGTGTATAATGTGTTAAACTACTGATTCTA
ATTGTTTGTGTATTTTAGATTCCAAC
