>Addgene plasmid #52976 | pUASt-SIK3 S563A | addgene partial sequence | sequence record 83532 | pCasper-hs 5'-GCAACTACTGAAATCTGCCAAG-3'
AATAGGGAATTGGGAATTCGTTAACAGATCTGCGGCCGCATGTACCCATACAATGTGCCAGATTACGCCA
TGATACCCATACGATGTTCCAGATTACGCCATGCTACCCATACGATGTTCCAGATTACGCCATGGAATTC
ATGGCCACCACACCAACGGCTGGGCCAGCAGCAGCTCCTCCAACGTCCTCAACGCCGCAGAACTACAAGG
TGCCATCGACCAGCAAGATATCCGTGGACAAGCTCCTCCGGGTCGGCTACTATGAGCTGGAGAAGACCAT
CGGCAAGGGCAACTTTGCAGTGGTCAAGCTGGCTACCAACATTGTGACCAAGACAAAGGTGGCCATCAAG
ATCATAGACAAAACATGTCTGAACGAGGAGTACCTGAACAAGACGTTCCGCGAGATAGCGATCCTTAAAT
CGCTGCGGCATCCACACATCACGCGATTGTACGAGGTGATGGAGTCGCAGTCGATGATCTATCTGGTCAC
CGAGTACGCGCCAAACGGGGAGATCTTCGACCATCTGGTGGCCAATGGCAGGATGAAGGAGCCGGAGGCG
GCACGTGTCTTCACCCAACTCGTCTCGGCCGTTCACTACTGCCACCGGCGCGGGGTGGTGCATCGCGATC
TCAAGGCCGAGAATGTCCTTCTCGACAAGGACATGAACATCAAGCTTGCCGACTTTGGCTTTAGTAATCA
CTATGAAGAGGGTGCCACCTTAAAAACTTGGTGTGGATCACCGCCCTATGCCGCTCCAGAGGTTTTCCAA
GG
