>Addgene plasmid #52976 | pUASt-SIK3 S563A | addgene partial sequence | sequence record 83543 | SV40-splice-R2 5'-CACAAACAATTAGAATCAGTAG-3'
ATATTTACCTTAGAGCTTTAATCTCTGTAGGTAGTTTGTCCAATTATGTCACACCACAGAAGTAAGGTTC
CTTCACAAAGATCCTCTAGAGGTACCCTCGAGCCGCGGCCGCTTATAATATTTTAGTTAGCCTCTCTAAC
GCACCTGGCGGTCTCTCGGTGACCGTGAGCAATCCTGTTCGCCGCTGCCGCATATTGGAGGAGGTAGTTG
GCGCCTGGGACTGTGATCCTGCTCCTGATCCATGTGCTACGGATAGATCCTCCGTGCAGCCCACCGTATG
GCGCTGGGTGCCTCCACGCTTTTGCATATAGCTTTGCAGCTCCTCGTTGCATTCGCCGGTGGCATTCTCC
TGGCAGCATTGCATCTGCGCCACCGACTGTTCGTTGAGCGGCGACAGCTCCTGCACTGCCAAAGGATCTG
TGCCGCAATTCGGATTGATATAGTACCCGGCCGTGTCCATTTGCTGACCCTGAGCTGGACCCACAACGGT
GCCCGTGGCGGGATAGTAGATGTGAAGATTTGCCCCGCCGTCTGCGGCACGACGCCCAAATGAGCTGGCT
CCCATAACAACGGGCGGCTTGAGCAAATGCTGATCCTTGATGGTGAGGTTGTGCAGGGGTTGGTTCTGCA
GCATGGGCAGATTAACTGGATAGTAGGGAACTGGCTGAGTGGGATCGCTGCACTGCGGTGGACACTTGAA
GTCGATGGGCGGCACATTGGGATTAGCCAGCGCCTGCTCGTGGGCCACATCGCCGGGTCCCACTGTATGG
CGTCTGGTATTCGCACCATTGACACCTCCACCAGCGTGTGCACTCAAATGCTGCGCATTAACAGGGGGAT
CATTTGATCGCGCCAG
